Addgene plasmid #143762: TFORF1106
Purpose: Lentiviral vector for overexpressing transcription factor ORFs with unique 24-bp barcodes. Barcodes facilitate identification of transcription factors in pooled screens.
Depositing lab: Feng Zhang. Depositing organization: Broad Institute. Publication: A transcription factor atlas of directed differentiation. Joung J, Ma S, Tay T, Geiger-Schuller KR, Kirchgatterer PC, Verdine VK, Guo B, Arias-Garcia MA, Allen WE, Singh A, Kuksenko O, Abudayyeh OO, Gootenberg JS, Fu Z, Macrae RK, Buenrostro JD, Regev A, Zhang F. Cell. 2023 Jan 5;186(1):209-229.e26. doi: 10.1016/j.cell.2022.11.026. PubMed 36608654.
Backbone
  Vector backbone: pLX_TRC317
  Backbone manufacturer: Broad Institute Genetic Perturbation Platform
  Backbone size w/o insert (bp): 8264
  Vector type: Mammalian Expression, Lentiviral
  Selectable markers: Puromycin
Growth in bacteria
  Bacterial resistance: Ampicillin, 100 μg/mL
  Growth temperature: 37°C
  Growth strain: NEB Stable
  Copy number: High Copy
Gene/Insert
  Gene/Insert name: EPAS1
  Species: H. sapiens (human)
  Insert size (bp): 2714
  Entrez Gene: EPAS1 (a.k.a. ECYT4, HIF2A, HLF, MOP2, PASD2, bHLHe73)
  Promoter: EF1a
  Cloning method: Unknown
  Sequencing primers: 5′ GGGTGGAGACTGAAGTTAGGCCAG; 3′ CACATAGCGTAAAAGGAGCAACATAG
Terms and licenses: Academic/Nonprofit Terms; Industry Terms: Not Available to Industry
Depositor comments: NM_001430,ENST00000263734 . The transcription factor ORF portion of this plasmid was synthesized by Genewiz. Please test multiple small colonies in case of plasmid recombination. To make this collection available in a timely manner, a portion of this collection was not fully sequenced by Addgene. If an Addgene verified full plasmid sequence is not available, please contact us prior to placing an order to request the full sequence.
How to cite: TFORF1106 was a gift from Feng Zhang (Addgene plasmid # 143762 ; http://n2t.net/addgene:143762 ; RRID:Addgene_143762)
