[The description below was written by a language model from this plasmid's Addgene catalogue record and pLannotate feature annotations shown in this document.]
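Description:
TFORF1106 is a third-generation, self-inactivating lentiviral expression plasmid built on the pLX_TRC317 backbone for overexpressing human EPAS1 (also known as HIF2A), a bHLH-PAS transcription factor that heterodimerizes with ARNT to activate hypoxia-responsive genes. It is one member of a barcoded transcription factor ORF collection. In bacteria it is maintained through a high-copy ColE1/pUC-type origin with ampicillin selection (AmpR), and it also carries an f1 origin. The depositor notes that the plasmid can recombine, as is common for LTR-containing vectors.

The viral genome is transcribed in packaging cells from an RSV promoter fused to a truncated HIV-1 5' LTR, followed by the Ψ packaging signal, a gag fragment, the RRE for Rev-dependent export and a cPPT/CTS that aids nuclear import. It ends in a ΔU3 3' LTR, which inactivates LTR promoter activity after integration, followed by an SV40 polyadenylation signal. Within this unit, an SV40 early promoter drives the puromycin N-acetyltransferase gene for selection of transduced mammalian cells. Downstream, the EF-1α promoter drives constitutive expression of the synthesized EPAS1 ORF, with a WPRE after it to enhance transcript stability and expression. No epitope tag or reporter is annotated.

According to the record, each construct carries a unique 24-bp barcode. The feature table does not annotate it, so its exact position is not stated; a short U6 promoter fragment annotated between the ORF and the WPRE is probably residual backbone sequence. The barcode allows each transcription factor to be identified by sequencing in pooled overexpression screens, such as those probing directed differentiation.
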