Features (pLannotate 1.2.2; 31 found; start..end, strand, type, name):
      1..227     +  promoter       RSV promoter: Rous sarcoma virus enhancer/promoter
    228..408     +  LTR            5' LTR (truncated): truncated 5' long terminal repeat (LTR) from HIV-1
    455..580     +  misc_feature   HIV-1 Ψ: packaging signal of human immunodeficiency virus type 1
    564..927     +  CDS            HIV-1 gag (fragment): gag protein from human immunodeficiency virus 1; gag
   1073..1306    +  misc_feature   RRE: The Rev response element (RRE) of HIV-1 allows for Rev-dependent mRNA export from the nucleus to the cytoplasm.
   1683..1709    +  CDS            Rev (fragment): human immunodeficiency virus 1 (HIV-1) Rev protein; rev; enhances nuclear export of unspliced and incompletely spliced viral mRNAs
   1716..1739    +  promoter       SV40 promoter (fragment): SV40 early promoter
   1740..1811    +  promoter       SV40 promoter (fragment): SV40 enhancer and early promoter
   1835..1970    +  rep_origin     SV40 ori: SV40 origin of replication
   2016..2612    +  CDS            PuroR (fragment): puromycin N-acetyltransferase; pac from Streptomyces; confers resistance to puromycin
   2661..2778    +  misc_feature   cPPT/CTS: central polypurine tract and central termination sequence of HIV-1
   2843..2909    +  CDS            small t antigen (fragment): SV40 (simian virus 40) small t antigen
   2916..4094    +  promoter       EF-1α promoter: strong constitutive promoter for human elongation factor EF-1α
   4111..6720    +  CDS            EPAS1: EPAS1_HUMAN - Also known as BHLHE73, HIF2A, MOP2, PASD2. Experimental evidence at protein level: Swiss-Prot protein existence level 1. Transcription factor involved in the induction of oxygen regulated genes. Heterodimerizes with ARNT; heterodimer binds to core DNA sequence 5'-TACGTG-3' within the hypoxia response element (HRE) of target gene promoters (By similarity). Regulates the vascular endothelial growth factor (VEGF) expression and seems to be implicated in the development of blood vessels and the tubular system of lung. May also play a role in the formation of the endothelium that give
   6736..6789    +  promoter       U6 promoter (fragment): RNA polymerase III promoter for human U6 snRNA
   6831..7419    +  misc_feature   WPRE: woodchuck hepatitis virus posttranscriptional regulatory element
   7470..7489    +  misc_feature   cPPT/CTS (fragment): central polypurine tract and central termination sequence of HIV-1
   7491..7724    +  LTR            3' LTR (ΔU3): self-inactivating 3' long terminal repeat (LTR) from HIV-1
   7802..7923    +  polyA_signal   SV40 poly(A) signal: SV40 polyadenylation signal
   7963..8098    +  rep_origin     SV40 ori: SV40 origin of replication
   8119..8137    -  promoter       T7 promoter: promoter for bacteriophage T7 RNA polymerase
   8145..8300    +  CDS            lacZα (fragment): LacZα fragment of β-galactosidase; lacZ fragment
   8305..8733    +  rep_origin     f1 ori (sequence partly withheld): f1 bacteriophage origin of replication; arrow indicates direction of (+) strand synthesis
   8786..8890    +  promoter       AmpR promoter: bla
   8891..9751    +  CDS            AmpR: β-lactamase; bla; confers resistance to ampicillin, carbenicillin, and related antibiotics
   9922..10510   +  rep_origin     ori: high-copy-number ColE1/pMB1/pBR322/pUC origin of replication
  10693..10785   +  CDS            lacI (fragment): lac repressor; lacI; The lac repressor binds to the lac operator to inhibit transcription in E. coli. This inhibition can be relieved by adding lactose or isopropyl-β-D-thiogalactopyranoside (IPTG).
  10798..10819   +  protein_bind   CAP binding site: CAP binding activates transcription in the presence of cAMP. E. coli catabolite activator protein
  10834..10864   +  promoter       lac promoter: promoter for the E. coli lac operon
  10868..10890   +  protein_bind   lac operator (fragment): The lac repressor binds to the lac operator to inhibit transcription in E. coli. This inhibition can be relieved by adding lactose or isopropyl-β-D-thiogalactopyranoside (IPTG). lac repressor encoded by lacI
  10933..10951   +  promoter       T3 promoter: promoter for bacteriophage T3 RNA polymerase
>Addgene plasmid #143762 | TFORF1106 | addgene full sequence | sequence record 385793 | Addgene NGS Result
TGTAGTCTTATGCAATACTCTTGTAGTCTTGCAACATGGTAACGATGAGTTAGCAACATGCCTTACAAGG
AGAGAAAAAGCACCGTGCATGCCGATTGGTGGAAGTAAGGTGGTACGATCGTGCCTTATTAGGAAGGCAA
CAGACGGGTCTGACATGGATTGGACGAACCACTGAATTGCCGCATTGCAGAGATATTGTATTTAAGTGCC
TAGCTCGATACATAAACGGGTCTCTCTGGTTAGACCAGATCTGAGCCTGGGAGCTCTCTGGCTAACTAGG
GAACCCACTGCTTAAGCCTCAATAAAGCTTGCCTTGAGTGCTTCAAGTAGTGTGTGCCCGTCTGTTGTGT
GACTCTGGTAACTAGAGATCCCTCAGACCCTTTTAGTCAGTGTGGAAAATCTCTAGCAGTGGCGCCCGAA
CAGGGACTTGAAAGCGAAAGGGAAACCAGAGGAGCTCTCTCGACGCAGGACTCGGCTTGCTGAAGCGCGC
ACGGCAAGAGGCGAGGGGCGGCGACTGGTGAGTACGCCAAAAATTTTGACTAGCGGAGGCTAGAAGGAGA
GAGATGGGTGCGAGAGCGTCAGTATTAAGCGGGGGAGAATTAGATCGCGATGGGAAAAAATTCGGTTAAG
GCCAGGGGGAAAGAAAAAATATAAATTAAAACATATAGTATGGGCAAGCAGGGAGCTAGAACGATTCGCA
GTTAATCCTGGCCTGTTAGAAACATCAGAAGGCTGTAGACAAATACTGGGACAGCTACAACCATCCCTTC
AGACAGGATCAGAAGAACTTAGATCATTATATAATACAGTAGCAACCCTCTATTGTGTGCATCAAAGGAT
AGAGATAAAAGACACCAAGGAAGCTTTAGACAAGATAGAGGAAGAGCAAAACAAAAGTAAGACCACCGCA
CAGCAAGCGGCCGCTGATCTTCAGACCTGGAGGAGGAGATATGAGGGACAATTGGAGAAGTGAATTATAT
AAATATAAAGTAGTAAAAATTGAACCATTAGGAGTAGCACCCACCAAGGCAAAGAGAAGAGTGGTGCAGA
GAGAAAAAAGAGCAGTGGGAATAGGAGCTTTGTTCCTTGGGTTCTTGGGAGCAGCAGGAAGCACTATGGG
CGCAGCGTCAATGACGCTGACGGTACAGGCCAGACAATTATTGTCTGGTATAGTGCAGCAGCAGAACAAT
TTGCTGAGGGCTATTGAGGCGCAACAGCATCTGTTGCAACTCACAGTCTGGGGCATCAAGCAGCTCCAGG
CAAGAATCCTGGCTGTGGAAAGATACCTAAAGGATCAACAGCTCCTGGGGATTTGGGGTTGCTCTGGAAA
ACTCATTTGCACCACTGCTGTGCCTTGGAATGCTAGTTGGAGTAATAAATCTCTGGAACAGATTTGGAAT
CACACGACCTGGATGGAGTGGGACAGAGAAATTAACAATTACACAAGCTTAATACACTCCTTAATTGAAG
AATCGCAAAACCAGCAAGAAAAGAATGAACAAGAATTATTGGAATTAGATAAATGGGCAAGTTTGTGGAA
TTGGTTTAACATAACAAATTGGCTGTGGTATATAAAATTATTCATAATGATAGTAGGAGGCTTGGTAGGT
TTAAGAATAGTTTTTGCTGTACTTTCTATAGTGAATAGAGTTAGGCAGGGATATTCACCATTATCGTTTC
AGACCCACCTCCCAACCCCGAGGGGACCCATGCATTGCATCTCAATTAGTCAGCAACCAGGTGTGGAAAG
TCCCCAGGCTCCCCAGCAGGCAGAAGTATGCAAAGCATGCGTCTCAATTAGTCAGCAACCATAGTCCCGC
CCCTAACTCCGCCCATCCCGCCCCTAACTCCGCCCAGTTCCGCCCATTCTCCGCCCCATGGCTGACTAAT
TTTTTTTATTTATGCAGAGGCCGAGGCCGCCTCGGCCTCTGAGCTATTCCAGAAGTAGTGAGGAGGCTTT
TTTGGAGGCCTAGGCTTTTGCAAAAAGCTTTCTAGAGGTACCACCGGAGCTTACCATGACCGAGTACAAG
CCCACGGTGCGCCTCGCCACCCGCGACGACGTCCCCAGGGCCGTACGCACCCTCGCCGCCGCGTTCGCCG
ACTACCCCGCCACGCGCCACACCGTCGATCCGGACCGCCACATCGAGCGGGTCACCGAGCTGCAAGAACT
CTTCCTCACGCGCGTCGGGCTCGACATCGGCAAGGTGTGGGTCGCGGACGACGGCGCCGCCGTGGCGGTC
TGGACCACGCCGGAGAGCGTCGAAGCGGGGGCGGTGTTCGCCGAGATCGGCCCGCGCATGGCCGAGTTGA
GCGGTTCCCGGCTGGCCGCGCAGCAACAGATGGAAGGCCTCCTGGCGCCGCACCGGCCCAAGGAGCCCGC
GTGGTTCCTGGCCACCGTCGGCGTCTCGCCCGACCACCAGGGCAAGGGTCTGGGCAGCGCCGTCGTGCTC
CCCGGAGTGGAGGCGGCCGAGCGCGCCGGGGTGCCCGCCTTCCTGGAGACCTCCGCGCCCCGCAACCTCC
CCTTCTACGAGCGGCTCGGCTTCACCGTCACCGCCGACGTCGAGGTGCCCGAAGGACCGCGCACCTGGTG
CATGACCCGCAAGCCCGGTGCCAGTTAACGAATTCTAGATCTTGAGACAAATGGCAGTATTCATCCACAA
TTTTAAAAGAAAAGGGGGGATTGGGGGGTACAGTGCAGGGGAAAGAATAGTAGACATAATAGCAACAGAC
ATACAAACTAAAGAATTACAAAAACAAATTACAAAAATTCAAAATTTTCGGGTTTATTACAGGGACAGCA
GAGATCCACTTTGGCGCCGGCTCGAGGCCTGCAGGTGCAAAGATGGATAAAGTTTTAAACAGAGAGGAAT
CTTTGCAGCTAATGGACCTTCTAGGTCTTGAAAGGAGTGGGAATTGGCTCCGGTGCCCGTCAGTGGGCAG
AGCGCACATCGCCCACAGTCCCCGAGAAGTTGGGGGGAGGGGTCGGCAATTGAACCGGTGCCTAGAGAAG
GTGGCGCGGGGTAAACTGGGAAAGTGATGTCGTGTACTGGCTCCGCCTTTTTCCCGAGGGTGGGGGAGAA
CCGTATATAAGTGCAGTAGTCGCCGTGAACGTTCTTTTTCGCAACGGGTTTGCCGCCAGAACACAGGTAA
GTGCCGTGTGTGGTTCCCGCGGGCCTGGCCTCTTTACGGGTTATGGCCCTTGCGTGCCTTGAATTACTTC
CACCTGGCTGCAGTACGTGATTCTTGATCCCGAGCTTCGGGTTGGAAGTGGGTGGGAGAGTTCGAGGCCT
TGCGCTTAAGGAGCCCCTTCGCCTCGTGCTTGAGTTGAGGCCTGGCCTGGGCGCTGGGGCCGCCGCGTGC
GAATCTGGTGGCACCTTCGCGCCTGTCTCGCTGCTTTCGATAAGTCTCTAGCCATTTAAAATTTTTGATG
ACCTGCTGCGACGCTTTTTTTCTGGCAAGATAGTCTTGTAAATGCGGGCCAAGATCTGCACACTGGTATT
TCGGTTTTTGGGGCCGCGGGCGGCGACGGGGCCCGTGCGTCCCAGCGCACATGTTCGGCGAGGCGGGGCC
TGCGAGCGCGGCCACCGAGAATCGGACGGGGGTAGTCTCAAGCTGGCCGGCCTGCTCTGGTGCCTGGCCT
CGCGCCGCCGTGTATCGCCCCGCCCTGGGCGGCAAGGCTGGCCCGGTCGGCACCAGTTGCGTGAGCGGAA
AGATGGCCGCTTCCCGGCCCTGCTGCAGGGAGCTCAAAATGGAGGACGCGGCGCTCGGGAGAGCGGGCGG
GTGAGTCACCCACACAAAGGAAAAGGGCCTTTCCGTCCTCAGCCGTCGCTTCATGTGACTCCACGGAGTA
CCGGGCGCCGTCCAGGCACCTCGATTAGTTCTCGAGCTTTTGGAGTACGTCGTCTTTAGGTTGGGGGGAG
GGGTTTTATGCGATGGAGTTTCCCCACACTGAGTGGGTGGAGACTGAAGTTAGGCCAGCTTGGCACTTGA
TGTAATTCTCCTTGGAATTTGCCCTTTTTGAGTTTGGATCTTGGTTCATTCTCAAGCCTCAGACAGTGGT
TCAAAGTTTTTTTCTTCCATTTCAGGTGTCGTGAGGCTAGCACCGCCACCATGACAGCTGACAAGGAGAA
GAAAAGGAGTAGCTCGGAGAGGAGGAAGGAGAAGTCCCGGGATGCTGCGCGGTGCCGGCGGAGCAAGGAG
ACGGAGGTGTTCTATGAGCTGGCCCATGAGCTGCCTCTGCCCCACAGTGTGAGCTCCCATCTGGACAAGG
CCTCCATCATGCGACTGGCAATCAGCTTCCTGCGAACACACAAGCTCCTCTCCTCAGTTTGCTCTGAAAA
CGAGTCCGAAGCCGAAGCTGACCAGCAGATGGACAACTTGTACCTGAAAGCCTTGGAGGGTTTCATTGCC
GTGGTGACCCAAGATGGCGACATGATCTTTCTGTCAGAAAACATCAGCAAGTTCATGGGACTTACACAGG
TGGAGCTAACAGGACATAGTATCTTTGACTTCACTCATCCCTGCGACCATGAGGAGATTCGTGAGAACCT
GAGTCTCAAAAATGGCTCTGGTTTTGGGAAAAAAAGCAAAGACATGTCCACAGAGCGGGACTTCTTCATG
AGGATGAAGTGCACGGTCACCAACAGAGGCCGTACTGTCAACCTCAAGTCAGCCACCTGGAAGGTCTTGC
ACTGCACGGGCCAGGTGAAAGTCTACAACAACTGCCCTCCTCACAATAGTCTGTGTGGCTACAAGGAGCC
CCTGCTGTCCTGCCTCATCATCATGTGTGAACCAATCCAGCACCCATCCCACATGGACATCCCCCTGGAT
AGCAAGACCTTCCTGAGCCGCCACAGCATGGACATGAAGTTCACCTACTGTGATGACAGAATCACAGAAC
TGATTGGTTACCACCCTGAGGAGCTGCTTGGCCGCTCAGCCTATGAATTCTACCATGCGCTAGACTCCGA
GAACATGACCAAGAGTCACCAGAACTTGTGCACCAAGGGTCAGGTAGTAAGTGGCCAGTACCGGATGCTC
GCAAAGCATGGGGGCTACGTGTGGCTGGAGACCCAGGGGACGGTCATCTACAACCCTCGCAACCTGCAGC
CCCAGTGCATCATGTGTGTCAACTACGTCCTGAGTGAGATTGAGAAGAATGACGTGGTGTTCTCCATGGA
CCAGACTGAATCCCTGTTCAAGCCCCACCTGATGGCCATGAACAGCATCTTTGATAGCAGTGGCAAGGGG
GCTGTGTCTGAGAAGAGTAACTTCCTATTCACCAAGCTAAAGGAGGAGCCCGAGGAGCTGGCCCAGCTGG
CTCCCACCCCAGGAGACGCCATCATCTCTCTGGATTTCGGGAATCAGAACTTCGAGGAGTCCTCAGCCTA
TGGCAAGGCCATCCTGCCCCCGAGCCAGCCATGGGCCACGGAGTTGAGGAGCCACAGCACCCAGAGCGAG
GCTGGGAGCCTGCCTGCCTTCACCGTGCCCCAGGCAGCTGCCCCGGGCAGCACCACCCCCAGTGCCACCA
GCAGCAGCAGCAGCTGCTCCACGCCCAATAGCCCTGAAGACTATTACACATCTTTGGATAACGACCTGAA
GATTGAAGTGATTGAGAAGCTCTTCGCCATGGACACAGAGGCCAAGGACCAATGCAGTACCCAGACGGAT
TTCAATGAGCTGGACTTGGAGACACTGGCACCCTATATCCCCATGGACGGGGAAGACTTCCAGCTAAGCC
CCATCTGCCCCGAGGAGCGGCTCTTGGCGGAGAACCCACAGTCCACCCCCCAGCACTGCTTCAGTGCCAT
GACAAACATCTTCCAGCCACTGGCCCCTGTAGCCCCGCACAGTCCCTTCCTCCTGGACAAGTTTCAGCAG
CAGCTGGAGAGCAAGAAGACAGAGCCCGAGCACCGGCCCATGTCCTCCATCTTCTTTGATGCCGGAAGCA
AAGCATCCCTGCCACCGTGCTGTGGCCAGGCCAGCACCCCTCTCTCTTCCATGGGGGGCAGATCCAATAC
CCAGTGGCCCCCAGATCCACCATTACATTTTGGGCCCACAAAGTGGGCCGTCGGGGATCAGCGCACAGAG
TTCTTGGGAGCAGCGCCGTTGGGGCCCCCTGTCTCTCCACCCCATGTCTCCACCTTCAAGACAAGGTCTG
CAAAGGGTTTTGGGGCTCGAGGCCCAGACGTGCTGAGTCCGGCCATGGTAGCCCTCTCCAACAAGCTGAA
GCTGAAGCGACAGCTGGAGTATGAAGAGCAAGCCTTCCAGGACCTGAGCGGGGGGGACCCACCTGGTGGC
AGCACCTCACATTTGATGTGGAAACGGATGAAGAACCTCAGGGGTGGGAGCTGCCCTTTGATGCCGGACA
AGCCACTGAGCGCAAATGTACCCAATGATAAGTTCACCCAAAACCCCATGAGGGGCCTGGGCCATCCCCT
GAGACATCTGCCGCTGCCACAGCCTCCATCTGCCATCAGTCCCGGGGAGAACAGCAAGAGCAGGTTCCCC
CCACAGTGCTACGCCACCCAGTACCAGGACTACAGCCTGTCGTCAGCCCACAAGGTGTCAGGCATGGCAA
GCCGGCTGCTCGGGCCCTCATTTGAGTCCTACCTGCTGCCCGAACTGACCAGATATGACTGTGAGGTGAA
CGTGCCCGTGCTGGGAAGCTCCACGCTCCTGCAAGGAGGGGACCTCCTCAGAGCCCTGGACCAGGCCACC
TAGTAATGAACTAGTCCGTAACTTGAAAGTATTTCGATTTCTTGGCTTTATATATCTTGTGGAAAGGACG
AATTATCGTGGATCAAGTTTCCATCACGCGTTAAGTCGACAATCAACCTCTGGATTACAAAATTTGTGAA
AGATTGACTGGTATTCTTAACTATGTTGCTCCTTTTACGCTATGTGGATACGCTGCTTTAATGCCTTTGT
ATCATGCTATTGCTTCCCGTATGGCTTTCATTTTCTCCTCCTTGTATAAATCCTGGTTGCTGTCTCTTTA
TGAGGAGTTGTGGCCCGTTGTCAGGCAACGTGGCGTGGTGTGCACTGTGTTTGCTGACGCAACCCCCACT
GGTTGGGGCATTGCCACCACCTGTCAGCTCCTTTCCGGGACTTTCGCTTTCCCCCTCCCTATTGCCACGG
CGGAACTCATCGCCGCCTGCCTTGCCCGCTGCTGGACAGGGGCTCGGCTGTTGGGCACTGACAATTCCGT
GGTGTTGTCGGGGAAATCATCGTCCTTTCCTTGGCTGCTCGCCTGTGTTGCCACCTGGATTCTGCGCGGG
ACGTCCTTCTGCTACGTCCCTTCGGCCCTCAATCCAGCGGACCTTCCTTCCCGCGGCCTGCTGCCGGCTC
TGCGGCCTCTTCCGCGTCTTCGCCTTCGCCCTCAGACGAGTCGGATCTCCCTTTGGGCCGCCTCCCCGCG
TCGACTTTAAGACCAATGACTTACAAGGCAGCTGTAGATCTTAGCCACTTTTTAAAAGAAAAGGGGGGAC
TGGAAGGGCTAATTCACTCCCAACGAAGACAAGATCTGCTTTTTGCTTGTACTGGGTCTCTCTGGTTAGA
CCAGATCTGAGCCTGGGAGCTCTCTGGCTAACTAGGGAACCCACTGCTTAAGCCTCAATAAAGCTTGCCT
TGAGTGCTTCAAGTAGTGTGTGCCCGTCTGTTGTGTGACTCTGGTAACTAGAGATCCCTCAGACCCTTTT
AGTCAGTGTGGAAAATCTCTAGCAGTACGTATAGTAGTTCATGTCATCTTATTATTCAGTATTTATAACT
TGCAAAGAAATGAATATCAGAGAGTGAGAGGAACTTGTTTATTGCAGCTTATAATGGTTACAAATAAAGC
AATAGCATCACAAATTTCACAAATAAAGCATTTTTTTCACTGCATTCTAGTTGTGGTTTGTCCAAACTCA
TCAATGTATCTTATCATGTCTGGCTCTAGCTATCCCGCCCCTAACTCCGCCCATCCCGCCCCTAACTCCG
CCCAGTTCCGCCCATTCTCCGCCCCATGGCTGACTAATTTTTTTTATTTATGCAGAGGCCGAGGCCGCCT
CGGCCTCTGAGCTATTCCAGAAGTAGTGAGGAGGCTTTTTTGGAGGCCTAGGGACGTACCCAATTCGCCC
TATAGTGAGTCGTATTACGCGCGCTCACTGGCCGTCGTTTTACAACGTCGTGACTGGGAAAACCCTGGCG
TTACCCAACTTAATCGCCTTGCAGCACATCCCCCTTTCGCCAGCTGGCGTAATAGCGAAGAGGCCCGCAC
CGATCGCCCTTCCCAACAGTTGCGCAGCCTGAATGGCGAATGGG
[124 nt withheld, positions 8305-8428]
C
[91 nt withheld, positions 8430-8520]
A
[49 nt withheld, positions 8522-8570]
CCTTTGACGTTGGAGTCCACGTTCTTT
[37 nt withheld, positions 8598-8634]
ACCCTATCTCGGTCTATTCTTTTGATTTATAAGGGATTTTGCCGATTTCGGCCTATTGGTTAAAAAATGA
GCTGATTTAACAAAAATTTAACGCGAATTTTAACAAAATATTAACGCTTACAATTTAGGTGGCACTTTTC
GGGGAAATGTGCGCGGAACCCCTATTTGTTTATTTTTCTAAATACATTCAAATATGTATCCGCTCATGAG
ACAATAACCCTGATAAATGCTTCAATAATATTGAAAAAGGAAGAGTATGAGTATTCAACATTTCCGTGTC
GCCCTTATTCCCTTTTTTGCGGCATTTTGCCTTCCTGTTTTTGCTCACCCAGAAACGCTGGTGAAAGTAA
AAGATGCTGAAGATCAGTTGGGTGCACGAGTGGGTTACATCGAACTGGATCTCAACAGCGGTAAGATCCT
TGAGAGTTTTCGCCCCGAAGAACGTTTTCCAATGATGAGCACTTTTAAAGTTCTGCTATGTGGCGCGGTA
TTATCCCGTATTGACGCCGGGCAAGAGCAACTCGGTCGCCGCATACACTATTCTCAGAATGACTTGGTTG
AGTACTCACCAGTCACAGAAAAGCATCTTACGGATGGCATGACAGTAAGAGAATTATGCAGTGCTGCCAT
AACCATGAGTGATAACACTGCGGCCAACTTACTTCTGACAACGATCGGAGGACCGAAGGAGCTAACCGCT
TTTTTGCACAACATGGGGGATCATGTAACTCGCCTTGATCGTTGGGAACCGGAGCTGAATGAAGCCATAC
CAAACGACGAGCGTGACACCACGATGCCTGTAGCAATGGCAACAACGTTGCGCAAACTATTAACTGGCGA
ACTACTTACTCTAGCTTCCCGGCAACAATTAATAGACTGGATGGAGGCGGATAAAGTTGCAGGACCACTT
CTGCGCTCGGCCCTTCCGGCTGGCTGGTTTATTGCTGATAAATCTGGAGCCGGTGAGCGTGGGTCTCGCG
GTATCATTGCAGCACTGGGGCCAGATGGTAAGCCCTCCCGTATCGTAGTTATCTACACGACGGGGAGTCA
GGCAACTATGGATGAACGAAATAGACAGATCGCTGAGATAGGTGCCTCACTGATTAAGCATTGGTAACTG
TCAGACCAAGTTTACTCATATATACTTTAGATTGATTTAAAACTTCATTTTTAATTTAAAAGGATCTAGG
TGAAGATCCTTTTTGATAATCTCATGACCAAAATCCCTTAACGTGAGTTTTCGTTCCACTGAGCGTCAGA
CCCCGTAGAAAAGATCAAAGGATCTTCTTGAGATCCTTTTTTTCTGCGCGTAATCTGCTGCTTGCAAACA
AAAAAACCACCGCTACCAGCGGTGGTTTGTTTGCCGGATCAAGAGCTACCAACTCTTTTTCCGAAGGTAA
CTGGCTTCAGCAGAGCGCAGATACCAAATACTGTTCTTCTAGTGTAGCCGTAGTTAGGCCACCACTTCAA
GAACTCTGTAGCACCGCCTACATACCTCGCTCTGCTAATCCTGTTACCAGTGGCTGCTGCCAGTGGCGAT
AAGTCGTGTCTTACCGGGTTGGACTCAAGACGATAGTTACCGGATAAGGCGCAGCGGTCGGGCTGAACGG
GGGGTTCGTGCACACAGCCCAGCTTGGAGCGAACGACCTACACCGAACTGAGATACCTACAGCGTGAGCT
ATGAGAAAGCGCCACGCTTCCCGAAGGGAGAAAGGCGGACAGGTATCCGGTAAGCGGCAGGGTCGGAACA
GGAGAGCGCACGAGGGAGCTTCCAGGGGGAAACGCCTGGTATCTTTATAGTCCTGTCGGGTTTCGCCACC
TCTGACTTGAGCGTCGATTTTTGTGATGCTCGTCAGGGGGGCGGAGCCTATGGAAAAACGCCAGCAACGC
GGCCTTTTTACGGTTCCTGGCCTTTTGCTGGCCTTTTGCTCACATGTTCTTTCCTGCGTTATCCCCTGAT
TCTGTGGATAACCGTATTACCGCCTTTGAGTGAGCTGATACCGCTCGCCGCAGCCGAACGACCGAGCGCA
GCGAGTCAGTGAGCGAGGAAGCGGAAGAGCGCCCAATACGCAAACCGCCTCTCCCCGCGCGTTGGCCGAT
TCATTAATGCAGCTGGCACGACAGGTTTCCCGACTGGAAAGCGGGCAGTGAGCGCAACGCAATTAATGTG
AGTTAGCTCACTCATTAGGCACCCCAGGCTTTACACTTTATGCTTCCGGCTCGTATGTTGTGTGGAATTG
TGAGCGGATAACAATTTCACACAGGAAACAGCTATGACCATGATTACGCCAAGCGCGCAATTAACCCTCA
CTAAAGGGAACAAAAGCTGGAGCTGCAAGCTTAA
