>Addgene plasmid #143762 | TFORF1106 | depositor partial sequence | sequence record 283413 | Insert
ACCGCCACCATGACAGCTGACAAGGAGAAGAAAAGGAGTAGCTCGGAGAGGAGGAAGGAGAAGTCCCGGG
ATGCTGCGCGGTGCCGGCGGAGCAAGGAGACGGAGGTGTTCTATGAGCTGGCCCATGAGCTGCCTCTGCC
CCACAGTGTGAGCTCCCATCTGGACAAGGCCTCCATCATGCGACTGGCAATCAGCTTCCTGCGAACACAC
AAGCTCCTCTCCTCAGTTTGCTCTGAAAACGAGTCCGAAGCCGAAGCTGACCAGCAGATGGACAACTTGT
ACCTGAAAGCCTTGGAGGGTTTCATTGCCGTGGTGACCCAAGATGGCGACATGATCTTTCTGTCAGAAAA
CATCAGCAAGTTCATGGGACTTACACAGGTGGAGCTAACAGGACATAGTATCTTTGACTTCACTCATCCC
TGCGACCATGAGGAGATTCGTGAGAACCTGAGTCTCAAAAATGGCTCTGGTTTTGGGAAAAAAAGCAAAG
ACATGTCCACAGAGCGGGACTTCTTCATGAGGATGAAGTGCACGGTCACCAACAGAGGCCGTACTGTCAA
CCTCAAGTCAGCCACCTGGAAGGTCTTGCACTGCACGGGCCAGGTGAAAGTCTACAACAACTGCCCTCCT
CACAATAGTCTGTGTGGCTACAAGGAGCCCCTGCTGTCCTGCCTCATCATCATGTGTGAACCAATCCAGC
ACCCATCCCACATGGACATCCCCCTGGATAGCAAGACCTTCCTGAGCCGCCACAGCATGGACATGAAGTT
CACCTACTGTGATGACAGAATCACAGAACTGATTGGTTACCACCCTGAGGAGCTGCTTGGCCGCTCAGCC
TATGAATTCTACCATGCGCTAGACTCCGAGAACATGACCAAGAGTCACCAGAACTTGTGCACCAAGGGTC
AGGTAGTAAGTGGCCAGTACCGGATGCTCGCAAAGCATGGGGGCTACGTGTGGCTGGAGACCCAGGGGAC
GGTCATCTACAACCCTCGCAACCTGCAGCCCCAGTGCATCATGTGTGTCAACTACGTCCTGAGTGAGATT
GAGAAGAATGACGTGGTGTTCTCCATGGACCAGACTGAATCCCTGTTCAAGCCCCACCTGATGGCCATGA
ACAGCATCTTTGATAGCAGTGGCAAGGGGGCTGTGTCTGAGAAGAGTAACTTCCTATTCACCAAGCTAAA
GGAGGAGCCCGAGGAGCTGGCCCAGCTGGCTCCCACCCCAGGAGACGCCATCATCTCTCTGGATTTCGGG
AATCAGAACTTCGAGGAGTCCTCAGCCTATGGCAAGGCCATCCTGCCCCCGAGCCAGCCATGGGCCACGG
AGTTGAGGAGCCACAGCACCCAGAGCGAGGCTGGGAGCCTGCCTGCCTTCACCGTGCCCCAGGCAGCTGC
CCCGGGCAGCACCACCCCCAGTGCCACCAGCAGCAGCAGCAGCTGCTCCACGCCCAATAGCCCTGAAGAC
TATTACACATCTTTGGATAACGACCTGAAGATTGAAGTGATTGAGAAGCTCTTCGCCATGGACACAGAGG
CCAAGGACCAATGCAGTACCCAGACGGATTTCAATGAGCTGGACTTGGAGACACTGGCACCCTATATCCC
CATGGACGGGGAAGACTTCCAGCTAAGCCCCATCTGCCCCGAGGAGCGGCTCTTGGCGGAGAACCCACAG
TCCACCCCCCAGCACTGCTTCAGTGCCATGACAAACATCTTCCAGCCACTGGCCCCTGTAGCCCCGCACA
GTCCCTTCCTCCTGGACAAGTTTCAGCAGCAGCTGGAGAGCAAGAAGACAGAGCCCGAGCACCGGCCCAT
GTCCTCCATCTTCTTTGATGCCGGAAGCAAAGCATCCCTGCCACCGTGCTGTGGCCAGGCCAGCACCCCT
CTCTCTTCCATGGGGGGCAGATCCAATACCCAGTGGCCCCCAGATCCACCATTACATTTTGGGCCCACAA
AGTGGGCCGTCGGGGATCAGCGCACAGAGTTCTTGGGAGCAGCGCCGTTGGGGCCCCCTGTCTCTCCACC
CCATGTCTCCACCTTCAAGACAAGGTCTGCAAAGGGTTTTGGGGCTCGAGGCCCAGACGTGCTGAGTCCG
GCCATGGTAGCCCTCTCCAACAAGCTGAAGCTGAAGCGACAGCTGGAGTATGAAGAGCAAGCCTTCCAGG
ACCTGAGCGGGGGGGACCCACCTGGTGGCAGCACCTCACATTTGATGTGGAAACGGATGAAGAACCTCAG
GGGTGGGAGCTGCCCTTTGATGCCGGACAAGCCACTGAGCGCAAATGTACCCAATGATAAGTTCACCCAA
AACCCCATGAGGGGCCTGGGCCATCCCCTGAGACATCTGCCGCTGCCACAGCCTCCATCTGCCATCAGTC
CCGGGGAGAACAGCAAGAGCAGGTTCCCCCCACAGTGCTACGCCACCCAGTACCAGGACTACAGCCTGTC
GTCAGCCCACAAGGTGTCAGGCATGGCAAGCCGGCTGCTCGGGCCCTCATTTGAGTCCTACCTGCTGCCC
GAACTGACCAGATATGACTGTGAGGTGAACGTGCCCGTGCTGGGAAGCTCCACGCTCCTGCAAGGAGGGG
ACCTCCTCAGAGCCCTGGACCAGGCCACCTAGTAATGAACTAGTCCGTAACTTGAAAGTATTTCGATTTC
TTGGCTTTATATATCTTGTGGAAAGGACGAATTATCGTGGATCAAGTTTCCATC
