>Addgene plasmid #143762 | TFORF1106 | depositor partial sequence | sequence record 283414 | Barcode
ATTATCGTGGATCAAGTTTCCATC
